Addgene plasmid #114265: pMXBP_bFq
Purpose: POC12407, MetClo assembly vector with F replication origin and ampicillin resistance for BsaI-based MetClo, adaptor sequence type b-q
Depositing lab: Christopher A. O'Callaghan. Depositing organization: University of Oxford. Publication: MetClo: methylase-assisted hierarchical DNA assembly using a single type IIS restriction enzyme. Lin D, O'Callaghan CA. Nucleic Acids Res. 2018 Jul 9. pii: 5050631. doi: 10.1093/nar/gky596. PubMed 29986052.
Backbone
  Vector backbone: pMXBP
  Vector type: Synthetic Biology
Growth in bacteria
  Bacterial resistance: Ampicillin, 100 μg/mL
  Growth temperature: 37°C
  Growth strain: DH5alpha
  Copy number: High Copy
Gene/Insert
  Gene/Insert name: LacZalpha
  Species: Synthetic
  Cloning method: Restriction Enzyme; 5′ cloning site unknown (unknown if destroyed)
Terms and licenses: Academic/Nonprofit Terms; Industry Terms: Not Available to Industry
How to cite: pMXBP_bFq was a gift from Christopher A. O'Callaghan (Addgene plasmid # 114265 ; http://n2t.net/addgene:114265 ; RRID:Addgene_114265)
