[The description below was written by a language model from this plasmid's Addgene catalogue record and pLannotate feature annotations shown in this document.]
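Description:
pMXBP_bFq is a synthetic-biology assembly vector from the MetClo system, a methylase-assisted hierarchical DNA assembly method that uses a single type IIS restriction enzyme at every assembly level. This member of the pMXBP backbone family is designed for BsaI-based MetClo and carries the "b-q" type of adaptor sequences, which define the flanking overhang and site arrangement used when fragments are assembled into it. It is propagated in E. coli under ampicillin selection, provided by a β-lactamase gene with its native promoter.

The annotated 8,065 nt sequence shows the F plasmid replication and partitioning machinery: ori2 (oriS), the initiator gene repE, the incC incompatibility region, and the sopA/sopB/sopC partitioning system. This module is typical of BAC-type vectors and supports stable maintenance of large assemblies. Fragments of resD and yuaZ are probably residual F-derived sequence. The table also shows a high-copy ColE1/pUC-type origin next to the lacZα cassette, which is consistent with the catalogue listing of "high copy". The record does not say whether this origin lies inside the replaceable region and would therefore be lost on assembly, leaving the product on the F origin alone.

The listed insert is a LacZα selection cassette comprising a CAP binding site, lac promoter and operator, a pUC-type multiple cloning site and the lacZα fragment, along with small lacI and bom remnants. In vectors of this kind the cassette acts as a blue/white screening marker that is displaced by correctly assembled DNA. The BsaI sites and adaptor sequences themselves are not annotated, and the cloning sites are recorded as unknown.
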