Features (pLannotate 1.2.2; 18 found; start..end, strand, type, name):
    224..812     +  rep_origin     ori: high-copy-number ColE1/pMB1/pBR322/pUC origin of replication
    995..1087    +  CDS            lacI (fragment): lac repressor; lacI; The lac repressor binds to the lac operator to inhibit transcription in E. coli. This inhibition can be relieved by adding lactose or isopropyl-β-D-thiogalactopyranoside (IPTG).
   1100..1121    +  protein_bind   CAP binding site: CAP binding activates transcription in the presence of cAMP. E. coli catabolite activator protein
   1136..1166    +  promoter       lac promoter: promoter for the E. coli lac operon
   1174..1190    +  protein_bind   lac operator: The lac repressor binds to the lac operator to inhibit transcription in E. coli. This inhibition can be relieved by adding lactose or isopropyl-β-D-thiogalactopyranoside (IPTG). lac repressor encoded by lacI
   1227..1283    -  misc_feature   MCS: pUC18/19 multiple cloning site
   1280..1437    +  CDS            lacZα (fragment): LacZα fragment of β-galactosidase; lacZ fragment
   1443..1542    -  misc_feature   bom (fragment): basis of mobility region from pBR322
   1692..1796    +  promoter       AmpR promoter: bla
   1797..2657    +  CDS            AmpR: β-lactamase; bla; confers resistance to ampicillin, carbenicillin, and related antibiotics
   2661..3005    +  CDS            resD (fragment): REDF_ECOLI - Also known as D. Protein inferred from homology: Swiss-Prot protein existence level 3. Acts as a repressor of transcription and as a site-specific resolvase that cleaves at the RfsF site. From Escherichia coli (strain K12).
   3472..3691    +  rep_origin     ori2: secondary origin of replication for the bacterial F plasmid; also known as oriS
   3782..4534    +  CDS            repE: REPE1_ECOLI - Also known as E, rep. Experimental evidence at protein level: Swiss-Prot protein existence level 1. Replication initiator in the monomeric form, and autogenous repressor in the dimeric form. From Escherichia coli (strain K12).
   4540..4790    +  misc_feature   incC: incC; incompatibility region of the bacterial F plasmid
   5116..6291    +  CDS            sopA: partitioning protein for the bacterial F plasmid; sopA
   6291..7259    +  CDS            sopB: SOPB_ECOLI - Also known as B. Experimental evidence at protein level: Swiss-Prot protein existence level 1. Control of plasmid partitioning; required to recognize the cis-acting. Binds specifically with the DNA segment containing the sopC region. SopB is trans-acting. From Escherichia coli (strain K12).
   7335..7808    +  misc_feature   sopC: sopC; centromere-like partitioning region of the bacterial F plasmid
   7908..1       +  CDS            yuaZ (fragment) (across the origin): YUAZ_ECO57 - Protein predicted: Swiss-Prot protein existence level 4. From Escherichia coli O157:H7.
>Addgene plasmid #114265 | pMXBP_bFq | addgene full sequence | sequence record 225181 | Addgene NGS Result
CACTCTGTGACTTGGTCTCATGCCGGAGTGAGACCGGCCTAGCAGGTGTGAGTTTGTCAGACCAAGTTTA
CTCATATATACTTTAGATTGATTTAAAACTTCATTTTTAATTTAAAAGGATCTAGGTGAAGATCCTTTTT
GATAATCTCATGACCAAAATCCCTTAACGTGAGTTTTCGTTCCACTGAGCGTCAGACCCCGTAGAAAAGA
TCAAAGGATCTTCTTGAGATCCTTTTTTTCTGCGCGTAATCTGCTGCTTGCAAACAAAAAAACCACCGCT
ACCAGCGGTGGTTTGTTTGCCGGATCAAGAGCTACCAACTCTTTTTCCGAAGGTAACTGGCTTCAGCAGA
GCGCAGATACCAAATACTGTTCTTCTAGTGTAGCCGTAGTTAGGCCACCACTTCAAGAACTCTGTAGCAC
CGCCTACATACCTCGCTCTGCTAATCCTGTTACCAGTGGCTGCTGCCAGTGGCGATAAGTCGTGTCTTAC
CGGGTTGGACTCAAGACGATAGTTACCGGATAAGGCGCAGCGGTCGGGCTGAACGGGGGGTTCGTGCACA
CAGCCCAGCTTGGAGCGAACGACCTACACCGAACTGAGATACCTACAGCGTGAGCTATGAGAAAGCGCCA
CGCTTCCCGAAGGGAGAAAGGCGGACAGGTATCCGGTAAGCGGCAGGGTCGGAACAGGAGAGCGCACGAG
GGAGCTTCCAGGGGGAAACGCCTGGTATCTTTATAGTCCTGTCGGGTTTCGCCACCTCTGACTTGAGCGT
CGATTTTTGTGATGCTCGTCAGGGGGGCGGAGCCTATGGAAAAACGCCAGCAACGCGGCCTTTTTACGGT
TCCTGGCCTTTTGCTGGCCTTTTGCTCACATGTTCTTTCCTGCGTTATCCCCTGATTCTGTGGATAACCG
TATTACCGCCTTTGAGTGAGCTGATACCGCTCGCCGCAGCCGAACGACCGAGCGCAGCGAGTCAGTGAGC
GAGGAAGCGGAAGAGCGCCCAATACGCAAACCGCCTCTCCCCGCGCGTTGGCCGATTCATTAATGCAGCT
GGCACGACAGGTTTCCCGACTGGAAAGCGGGCAGTGAGCGCAACGCAATTAATGTGAGTTAGCTCACTCA
TTAGGCACCCCAGGCTTTACACTTTATGCTTCCGGCTCGTATGTTGTGTGGAATTGTGAGCGGATAACAA
TTTCACACAGGAAACAGCTATGACCATGATTACGCCAAGCTTGCATGCCTGCAGGTCGACTCTAGAGGAT
CCCCGGGTACCGAGCTCGAATTCACTGGCCGTCGTTTTACAACGTCGTGACTGGGAAAACCCTGGCGTTA
CCCAACTTAATCGCCTTGCAGCACATCCCCCTTTCGCCAGCTGGCGTAATAGCGAAGAGGCCCGCACCGA
TCGCCCTTCCCAACAGTTGCGCAGCCTGAATGGCGAATGGCGCCTGATGCGGTATTTTCTCCTTACGCAT
CTGTGCGGTATTTCACACCGCATATGGTGCACTCTCAGTACAATCTGCTCTGATGCCGCATAGTTAAGCC
AGCCCCGACACCCGCCAACACCCGCTGACGCGCCCTGACGGGCTTGTCTGCTCCCGGCATCCGCTTACAG
ACAAGCTGTGACAAGTACCACCTGGAACGCCAAAGGTCTCACGCTTGAGACCAAGTCACGAAGTGTGCGG
CCGCCTTCGTGCGCGGAACCCCTATTTGTTTATTTTTCTAAATACATTCAAATATGTATCCGCTCATGAG
ACAATAACCTTGATAAATGCTTCAATAATATTGAAAAAGGAAGAGTATGAGTATTCAACATTTCCGTGTC
GCCCTTATTCCCTTTTTTGCGGCATTTTGCCTTCCTGTTTTTGCTCACCCAGAAACGCTGGTGAAAGTAA
AAGATGCTGAAGATCAGTTGGGTGCACGAGTGGGTTACATCGAACTGGATCTCAACAGCGGTAAGATCCT
TGAGAGTTTTCGCCCCGAAGAACGTTTTCCAATGATGAGCACTTTTAAAGTTCTGCTATGTGGCGCGGTA
TTATCCCGTATTGACGCCGGGCAAGAGCAACTCGGTCGCCGCATACACTATTCTCAGAATGACTTGGTTG
AGTACTCACCAGTCACAGAAAAGCATCTTACGGATGGCATGACAGTAAGAGAATTATGCAGTGCTGCCAT
AACCATGAGTGATAACACTGCGGCCAACTTACTTCTGACAACGATCGGAGGACCGAAGGAGCTAACCGCT
TTTTTGCACAACATGGGGGATCATGTAACTCGCCTTGATCGTTGGGAACCGGAGCTGAATGAAGCCATAC
CAAACGACGAGCGTGACACCACGATGCCTGTAGCAATGGCAACAACGTTGCGCAAACTATTAACTGGCGA
ACTACTTACTCTAGCTTCCCGGCAACAATTAATAGACTGGATGGAGGCGGATAAAGTTGCAGGACCACTT
CTGCGCTCGGCCCTTCCGGCTGGCTGGTTTATTGCTGATAAATCTGGAGCCGGTGAGCGTGGTTCTCGCG
GTATCATTGCAGCACTGGGGCCAGATGGTAAGCCCTCCCGTATCGTAGTTATCTACACGACGGGGAGTCA
GGCAACTATGGATGAACGAAATAGACAGATCGCTGAGATAGGTGCCTCACTGATTAAGCATTGGTAAGAG
CTGGAGCGGCGTAACCGTCGCACAGGAAGGACAGAGAAAGCGCGGATCTGGGAAGTGACGGACAGAACGG
TCAGGACCTGGATTGGGGAGGCGGTTGCCGCCGCTGCTGCTGACGGTGTGACGTTCTCTGTTCCGGTCAC
ACCACATACGTTCCGCCATTCCTATGCGATGCACATGCTGTATGCCGGTATACCGCTGAAAGTTCTGCAA
AGCCTGATGGGACATAAGTCCATCAGTTCAACGGAAGTCTACACGAAGGTTTTTGCGCTGGATGTGGCTG
CCCGGCTCCGGGTGCAGTTTGCGATGCCGGAGTCTGATGCGGTTGCGATGCTGAAACAATTATCCTGAGA
ATAAATGCCTTGGCCTTTATATGGAAATGTGGAACTGAGTGGATATGCTGTTTTTGTCTGTTAAACAGAG
AAGCTGGCTGTTATCCACTGAGAAGCGAACGAAACAGTCGGGAAAATCTCCCATTATCGTAGAGATCCGC
ATTATTAATCTCAGGAGCCTGTGTAGCGTTTATAGGAAGTAGTGTTCTGTCATGATGCCTGCAAGCGGTA
ACGAAAACGATTTGAATATGCCTTCAGGAACAATAGAAATCTTCGTGCGGTGTTACGTTGAAGTGGAGCG
GATTATGTCAGCAATGGACAGAACAACCTAATGAACACAGAACCATGATGTGGTCTGTCCTTTTACAGCC
AGTAGTGCTCGCCGCAGTCGAGCGACAGGGCGAAGCCCTCGAGTGAGCGAGGAAGCACCAGGGAACAGCA
CTTATATATTCTGCTTACACACGATGCCTGAAAAAACTTCCCTTGGGGTTATCCACTTATCCACGGGGAT
ATTTTTATAATTATTTTTTTTATAGTTTTTAGATCTTCTTTTTTAGAGCGCCTTGTAGGCCTTTATCCAT
GCTGGTTCTAGAGAAGGTGTTGTGACAAATTGCCCTTTCAGTGTGACAAATCACCCTCAAATGACAGTCC
TGTCTGTGACAAATTGCCCTTAACCCTGTGACAAATTGCCCTCAGAAGAAGCTGTTTTTTCACAAAGTTA
TCCCTGCTTATTGACTCTTTTTTATTTAGTGTGACAATCTAAAAACTTGTCACACTTCACATGGATCTGT
CATGGCGGAAACAGCGGTTATCAATCACAAGAAACGTAAAAATAGCCCGCGAATCGTCCAGTCAAACGAC
CTCACTGAGGCGGCATATAGTCTCTCCCGGGATCAAAAACGTATGCTGTATCTGTTCGTTGACCAGATCA
GAAAATCTGATGGCACCCTACAGGAACATGACGGTATCTGCGAGATCCATGTTGCTAAATATGCTGAAAT
ATTCGGATTGACCTCTGCGGAAGCCAGTAAGGATATACGGCAGGCATTGAAGAGTTTCGCGGGGAAGGAA
GTGGTTTTTTATCGCCCTGAAGAGGATGCCGGCGATGAAAAAGGCTATGAATCTTTTCCTTGGTTTATCA
AACGTGCGCACAGTCCATCCAGAGGGCTTTACAGTGTACATATCAACCCATATCTCATTCCCTTCTTTAT
CGGGTTACAGAACCGGTTTACGCAGTTTCGGCTTAGTGAAACAAAAGAAATCACCAATCCGTATGCCATG
CGTTTATACGAATCCCTGTGTCAGTATCGTAAGCCGGATGGCTCAGGCATCGTGTCTCTGAAAATCGACT
GGATCATAGAGCGTTACCAGCTGCCTCAAAGTTACCAGCGTATGCCTGACTTCCGCCGCCGCTTCCTGCA
GGTCTGTGTTAATGAGATCAACAGCAGAACTCCAATGCGCCTCTCATACATTGAGAAAAAGAAAGGCCGC
CAGACGACTCATATCGTATTTTCCTTCCGCGATATCACTTCCATGACGACAGGATAGTCTGAGGGTTATC
TGTCACAGATTTGAGGGTGGTTCGTCACATTTGTTCTGACCTACTGAGGGTAATTTGTCACAGTTTTGCT
GTTTCCTTCAGCCTGCATGGATTTTCTCATACTTTTTGAACTGTAATTTTTAAGGAAGCCAAATTTGAGG
GCAGTTTGTCACAGTTGATTTCCTTCTCTTTCCCTTCGTCATGTGACCTGATATCGGGGGTTAGTTCGTC
ATCATTGATGAGGGTTGATTATCACAGTTTATTACTCTGAATTGGCTATCCGCGTGTGTACCTCTACCTG
GAGTTTTTCCCACGGTGGATATTTCTTCTTGCGCTGAGCGTAAGAGCTATCTGACAGAACAGTTCTTCTT
TGCTTCCTCGCCAGTTCGCTCGCTATGCTCGGTTACACGGCTGCGGCGAGCGCTAGTGATAATAAGTGAC
TGAGGTATGTGGTGTTCTTATCTCCTTTTGTAGTGTTGCTCTTATTTTAAACAACTTTGCGGTTTTTTGA
TGACTTTGCGATTTTGTTGTTGCTTTGCAGTAAATTGCAAGATTTAATAAAAAAACGCAAAGCAATGATT
AAAGGATGTTCAGAATGAAACTCATGGAAACACTTAACCAGTGCATAAACGCTGGTCATGAAATGACGAA
GGCTATCGCCATTGCACAGTTTAATGATGACAGCCCGGAAGCGAGGAAAATAACCCGGCGCTGGAGAATA
GGTGAAGCAGCGGATTTAGTTGGGGTTTCTTCTCAGGCTATCAGAGATGCCGAGAAAGCAGGGCGACTAC
CGCACCCGGATATGGAAATTCGAGGACGGGTTGAGCAACGTGTTGGTTATACAATTGAACAAATTAATCA
TATGCGTGATGTGTTTGGTACGCGATTGCGACGTGCTGAGGACGTATTTCCACCGGTGATCGGGGTTGCT
GCCCATAAAGGTGGCGTTTACAAAACCTCAGTTTCTGTTCATCTTGCTCAGGATCTGGCTCTGAAGGGGC
TACGTGTTTTGCTCGTGGAAGGTAACGACCCCCAGGGAACAGCCTCAATGTATCACGGATGGGTACCAGA
TCTTCATATTCATGCAGAAGATACTCTCCTGCCTTTCTATCTTGGGGAAAAGGACGATGTCACTTATGCA
ATAAAGCCCACTTGCTGGCCGGGGCTTGACATTATTCCTTCCTGTCTGGCTCTGCACCGTATTGAAACTG
AGTTAATGGGCAAATTTGATGAAGGTAAACTGCCCACCGATCCACACCTGATGCTCCGACTGGCCATTGA
AACTGTTGCTCATGACTATGATGTCATAGTTATTGACAGCGCGCCTAACCTGGGTATCGGCACGATTAAT
GTCGTATGTGCTGCTGATGTGCTGATTGTTCCCACGCCTGCTGAGTTGTTTGACTACACCTCCGCACTGC
AGTTTTTCGATATGCTTCGTGATCTGCTCAAGAACGTTGATCTTAAAGGGTTCGAGCCTGATGTACGTAT
TTTGCTTACCAAATACAGCAATAGTAATGGCTCTCAGTCCCCGTGGATGGAGGAGCAAATTCGGGATGCC
TGGGGAAGCATGGTTCTAAAAAATGTTGTACGTGAAACGGATGAAGTTGGTAAAGGTCAGATCCGGATGA
GAACTGTTTTTGAACAGGCCATTGATCAACGCAGTTCAACTGGTGCCTGGAGAAATGCTCTTTCTATTTG
GGAACCTGTCTGCAATGAAATTTTCGATCGTCTGATTAAACCACGCTGGGAGATTAGATAATGAAGCGTG
CGCCTGTTATTCCAAAACATACGCTCAATACTCAACCGGTTGAAGATACTTCGTTATCGACACCAGCTGC
CCCGATGGTGGATTCGTTAATTGCGCGCGTAGGAGTAATGGCTCGCGGTAATGCCATTACTTTGCCTGTA
TGTGGTCGGGATGTGAAGTTTACTCTTGAAGTGCTCCGGGGTGATAGTGTTGAGAAAACCTCTCGGGTAT
GGTCAGGTAATGAACGTGACCAGGAGCTGCTTACTGAGGACGCACTGGATGATCTCATCCCTTCTTTTCT
ACTGACTGGTCAACAGACACCGGCGTTCGGTCGAAGAGTATCTGGTGTCATAGAAATTGCCGATGGGAGT
CGCCGTCGTAAAGCTGCTGCACTTACCGAAAGTGATTATCGTGTTCTGGTTGGCGAGCTGGATGATGAGC
AGATGGCTGCATTATCCAGATTGGGTAACGATTATCGCCCAACAAGTGCTTATGAACGTGGTCAGCGTTA
TGCAAGCCGATTGCAGAATGAATTTGCTGGAAATATTTCTGCGCTGGCTGATGCGGAAAATATTTCACGT
AAGATTATTACCCGCTGTATCAACACCGCCAAATTGCCTAAATCAGTTGTTGCTCTTTTTTCTCACCCCG
GTGAACTATCTGCCCGGTCAGGTGATGCACTTCAAAAAGCCTTTACAGATAAAGAGGAATTACTTAAGCA
GCAGGCATCTAACCTTCATGAGCAGAAAAAAGCTGGGGTGATATTTGAAGCTGAAGAAGTTATCACTCTT
TTAACTTCTGTGCTTAAAACGTCATCTGCATCAAGAACTAGTTTAAGCTCACGACATCAGTTTGCTCCTG
GAGCGACAGTATTGTATAAGGGCGATAAAATGGTGCTTAACCTGGACAGGTCACGTGTTCCAACTGAGTG
TATAGAGAAAATTGAGGCCATTCTTAAGGAACTTGAAAAGCCAGCACCCTGATGCGACCACGTTTTAGTC
TACGTTTATCTGTCTTTACTTAATGTCCTTTGTTACAGGCCAGAAAGCATAACTGGCCTGAATATTCTCT
CTGGGCCCACTGTTCCACTTGTATCGTCGGTCTGATAATCAGACTGGGACCACGGTCCCACTCGTATCGT
CGGTCTGATTATTAGTCTGGGACCACGGTCCCACTCGTATCGTCGGTCTGATTATTAGTCTGGGACCACG
GTCCCACTCGTATCGTCGGTCTGATAATCAGACTGGGACCACGGTCCCACTCGTATCGTCGGTCTGATTA
TTAGTCTGGGACCATGGTCCCACTCGTATCGTCGGTCTGATTATTAGTCTGGGACCACGGTCCCACTCGT
ATCGTCGGTCTGATTATTAGTCTGGAACCACGGTCCCACTCGTATCGTCGGTCTGATTATTAGTCTGGGA
CCACGGTCCCACTCGTATCGTCGGTCTGATTATTAGTCTGGGACCACGATCCCACTCGTGTTGTCGGTCT
GATTATCGGTCTGGGACCACGGTCCCACTTGTATTGTCGATCAGACTATCAGCGTGAGACTACGATTCCA
TCAATGCCTGTCAAGGGCAAGTATTGACATGTCGTCGTAACCTGTAGAACGGAGTAACCTCGGTGTGCGG
TTGTATGCCTGCTGTGGATTGCTGCTGTGTCCTGCTTATCCACAACATTTTGCGCACGGTTATGTGGACA
AAATACCTGGTTACCCAGGCCGTGCCGGCACGTTAACCGGGCTGCATCCGATGCAAGTGTGTCGCTGTCG
ACGCAAGCGGCCGCA
